Addgene plasmid #60708: pcDNA-Cx43-S282A
Purpose: mammalian expression of rat Cx43 S282A mutant
Depositing lab: Parmender Mehta. Depositing organization: University of Nebraska Medical Center. Publication: Phosphorylation on Ser-279 and Ser-282 of connexin43 regulates endocytosis and gap junction assembly in pancreatic cancer cells. Johnson KE, Mitra S, Katoch P, Kelsey LS, Johnson KR, Mehta PP. Mol Biol Cell. 2013 Mar;24(6):715-33. doi: 10.1091/mbc.E12-07-0537. Epub 2013 Jan 30. PubMed 23363606.
Backbone
  Vector backbone: pcDNA3.1
  Backbone manufacturer: Invitrogen
  Vector type: Mammalian Expression
Growth in bacteria
  Bacterial resistance: Ampicillin, 100 μg/mL
  Growth temperature: 37°C
  Growth strain: DH5alpha
  Copy number: High Copy
Gene/Insert
  Gene/Insert name: Cx43 (alt names: gap junction protein, alpha 1; connexin43)
  Species: R. norvegicus (rat)
  Mutation: S282A
  Entrez Gene: Gja1 (a.k.a. Cx43, Cxnk1)
  Promoter: CMV
  Cloning method: Unknown
  Sequencing primers: 5′ CMV-F; 3′ BGHrev
Terms and licenses: Academic/Nonprofit Terms; Industry Terms: Not Available to Industry
How to cite: pcDNA-Cx43-S282A was a gift from Parmender Mehta (Addgene plasmid # 60708 ; http://n2t.net/addgene:60708 ; RRID:Addgene_60708)
