[The description below was written by a language model from this plasmid's Addgene catalogue record.]
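Description:
pcDNA-Cx43-S282A is a mammalian expression plasmid built on the Invitrogen pcDNA3.1 backbone. It carries the rat connexin43 coding sequence (Cx43, encoded by Gja1, also called gap junction protein alpha 1) with a serine-to-alanine substitution at position 282. The insert is driven by the CMV promoter, a strong constitutive promoter widely used for transient or stable expression in cultured mammalian cells. The listed sequencing primers (a CMV forward primer and a BGH reverse primer) suggest the insert lies between the promoter and the bovine growth hormone polyadenylation region typical of this backbone family. In bacteria the plasmid is maintained at high copy number and selected with ampicillin. The record does not state a mammalian selection marker, any epitope tag or fluorescent fusion, or the cloning method, and no feature table is provided to confirm other backbone elements.

Replacing Ser-282 with alanine removes the hydroxyl group needed for phosphorylation, so the mutant acts as a non-phosphorylatable version of connexin43 at that site. The associated study examined how phosphorylation of Ser-279 and Ser-282 regulates connexin43 endocytosis and gap junction assembly in pancreatic cancer cells. Accordingly, the construct is suited to expressing the mutant protein in mammalian cells and comparing its trafficking, internalisation and incorporation into gap junction plaques with wild-type connexin43 or other phosphosite mutants.
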