>Addgene plasmid #60708 | pcDNA-Cx43-S282A | addgene partial sequence | sequence record 102239 | CMV-F 5'-CGCAAATGGGCGGTAGGCGTG-3'
CTCTCTGGCTACTAGAGAACCCACTGCTTACTGGCTTATCGAAATTAATACGACTCACTATAGGGAGACC
CAAGCTGGCTAGCGTTTAAACTTAAGCTTGGTACCGAGCTCGGATCCACTAGTCCAGTGTGGTGGAATTC
CGGCTTTTACGAGGTATCAGCACTTTTCTTTCATTGGGGGGAAGGCGTGAGGAAAGTACCAAACAGCAGC
AGACTTTTAAACTTTAAACAGACAGGTCTGAGAGCCTGAACTCTCATTTTTCCTTTGACTTCAGCCTCCA
AGGAGTTCCACCAACTTTGGCGCGCCGGCTTCACTTTCATTAAGTGAAAGAGAGGTGCCCAGACATGGGT
GACTGGAGTGCCTTGGGGAAGCTTCTGGACAAGGTCCAAGCCTACTCCACCGCTGGAGGGAAGGTGTGGC
TGTCAGTGCTCTTCATATTCAGAATCCTGCTCCTGGGGACAGCTGTTGAGTCAGCTTGGGGTGATGAACA
GTCTGCCTTTCGCTGTAACACTCAACAACCTGGCTGCGAAAACGTCTGCTATGACAAGTCCTTCCCCATC
TCTCACGTGCGCTTCTGGGTCCTTCAGATCATATTCGTGTCTGTGCCCACCCTCCTGTACTTGGCCCATG
TGTTCTATGTGATGAGGAAGGAAGAGAAGCTAAACAAGAAAGAAGAGGAGCTCAAAGTGGCCCAGACTGA
CGGGGTCAACGTGGAGATGCACCTGAAGCAGATTG
