>Addgene plasmid #60708 | pcDNA-Cx43-S282A | addgene partial sequence | sequence record 102241 | BGH-rev 5'-TAGAAGGCACAGTCGAGG-3'
ACTCGAGCGGCCGCCACTGTGCTGGATATCTGCAGAATTCCGTTTTCTCCTCCATAATCGACAGCTCGAT
GCTCAAGCCGGTTTAAATCTCCAGGTCATCAGGCCGAGGCCTGCTGCTGGCGCGGCTGCTGGCTCTGCTG
GAAGGTCGTTGGTCCACGATGGCTAATGGCTGGAGTTCATGTCCAGCAGCAACTTTTTTGGCATTCTGGT
TGTCGTCGGGGAAATCGAACGGCTGGGCGTGCGAGTTGGAGATGGTGCTTCCGGCCTGCCCCATGCGATT
TTGCTCTGCGCTGTAGTTCGCCCAGTTTTGCTCGCTAGCTTGCTTGTTGTAATTGCGGCACGAGGAATTG
TTTCTGTCACCAGTAACCAGCTTGTACCCAGGAGGAGCCATAGGCGAGAGTGGAGCCGTTGGTGAGGAGC
AGCCATTGAAGTAGGCGTATTTTGGAGATCCGCAGTCTTTTGATGGGCTCAGTGGGCCAGTGGTGGCGTG
GTAAGGATCGCTTCTTCCCTTCACGCGATCCTTAACGCCTTTGAAGAAGACGTAGAAGAGCTCAATGATG
TTCAAAGCGAGAGACACCAAGGACACCACCAGCATGAAGATGATGAAGATGGTTTTCTCCGTGGGACGTG
AGAGGAAGCAGTCTACCTGGTGGGGGCAGGGATCTCTCTTGCAGGTGTAGACCGCGCTCAAGCTGAACCC
ATAGATGTACCACTGGATGAGCAGGAAGGCCACCTCGAAGACAGACTTGAAGAGGATGCTGATGATGTAG
GTTCTCAGCAAGCCG
